>Addgene plasmid #133417 | pAAV2-GCaMP6f-P2A-Vmn1r237 | addgene full sequence | sequence record 261975 | Addgene NGS Result
CCTGCAGGCAGCTGCGCGCTCGCTCGCTCACTGAGGCCGCCCGGGCGTCGGGCGACCTTTGGTCGCCCGG
CCTCAGTGAGCGAGCGAGCGCGCAGAGAGGGAGTGGCCAACTCCATCACTAGGGGTTCCTGCGGCCGCAC
GCGTAGATCTGAATTCGGTACCTAGTTATTAATAGTAATCAATTACGGGGTCATTAGTTCATAGCCCATA
TATGGAGTTCCGCGTTACATAACTTACGGTAAATGGCCCGCCTGGCTGACCGCCCAACGACCCCCGCCCA
TTGACGTCAATAATGACGTATGTTCCCATAGTAACGCCAATAGGGACTTTCCATTGACGTCAATGGGTGG
AGTATTTACGGTAAACTGCCCACTTGGCAGTACATCAAGTGTATCATATGCCAAGTACGCCCCCTATTGA
CGTCAATGACGGTAAATGGCCCGCCTGGCATTATGCCCAGTACATGACCTTATGGGACTTTCCTACTTGG
CAGTACATCTACGTATTAGTCATCGCTATTACCATGGTCGAGGTGAGCCCCACGTTCTGCTTCACTCTCC
CCATCTCCCCCCCCTCCCCACCCCCAATTTTGTATTTATTTATTTTTTAATTATTTTGTGCAGCGATGGG
GGCGGGGGGGGGCGCCAGGCGGGGCGGGGCGGGGCGAGGGGCGGGGCGGGGCGAGGCGGAGAGGTGCGGC
GGCAGCCAATCAGAGCGGCGCGCTCCGAAAGTTTCCTTTTATGGCGAGGCGGCGGCGGCGGCGGCCCTAT
AAAAAGCGAAGCGCGCGGCGGGCGGGAGTCGCTGCGCGCTGCCTTCGCCCCGTGCCCCGCTCCGCCGCCG
CCTCGCGCCGCCCGCCCCGGCTCTGACTGACCGCGTTACTCCCACAGGTGAGCGGGCGGGACGGCCCTTC
TCCTCCGGGCTGTAATTAGCGCTTGGTTTAATGACGGCTTGTTTCTTTTCTGTGGCTGCGTGAAAGCCTT
GAGGGGCTCCGGGAGCTAGAGCCTCTGCTAACCATGTTCATGCCTTCTTCTTTTTCCTACAGCTCCTGGG
CAACGTGCTGGTTATTGTGCTGTCTCATCATTTTGGCAAAGAATTCCTCGAAGATCCGAAGGGGTTCAAG
CTTGCCACCATGGTCGACTCATCACGTCGTAAGTGGAATAAGACAGGTCACGCAGTCAGAGCTATAGGTC
GGCTGAGCTCACTCGAGAACGTCTATATCAAGGCCGACAAGCAGAAGAACGGCATCAAGGCGAACTTCAA
GATCCGCCACAACATCGAGGACGGCGGCGTGCAGCTCGCCTACCACTACCAGCAGAACACCCCCATCGGC
GACGGCCCCGTGCTGCTGCCCGACAACCACTACCTGAGCGTGCAGTCCAAACTTTCGAAAGACCCCAACG
AGAAGCGCGATCACATGGTCCTGCTGGAGTTCGTGACCGCCGCCGGGATCACTCTCGGCATGGACGAGCT
GTACAAGGGCGGTACCGGAGGGAGCATGGTGAGCAAGGGCGAGGAGCTGTTCACCGGGGTGGTGCCCATC
CTGGTCGAGCTGGACGGCGACGTAAACGGCCACAAGTTCAGCGTGTCCGGCGAGGGTGAGGGCGATGCCA
CCTACGGCAAGCTGACCCTGAAGTTCATCTGCACCACCGGCAAGCTGCCCGTGCCCTGGCCCACCCTCGT
GACCACCCTGACCTACGGCGTGCAGTGCTTCAGCCGCTACCCCGACCACATGAAGCAGCACGACTTCTTC
AAGTCCGCCATGCCCGAAGGCTACATCCAGGAGCGCACCATCTTCTTCAAGGACGACGGCAACTACAAGA
CCCGCGCCGAGGTGAAGTTCGAGGGCGACACCCTGGTGAACCGCATCGAGCTGAAGGGCATCGACTTCAA
GGAGGACGGCAACATCCTGGGGCACAAGCTGGAGTACAACCTGCCGGACCAACTGACTGAAGAGCAGATC
GCAGAATTTAAAGAGGAATTCTCCCTATTTGACAAGGACGGGGATGGGACAATAACAACCAAGGAGCTGG
GGACGGTGATGCGGTCTCTGGGGCAGAACCCCACAGAAGCAGAGCTGCAGGACATGATCAATGAAGTAGA
TGCCGACGGTGACGGCACAATCGACTTCCCTGAGTTCCTGACAATGATGGCAAGAAAAATGAAATACAGG
GACACGGAAGAAGAAATTAGAGAAGCGTTCGGTGTGTTTGATAAGGATGGCAATGGCTACATCAGTGCAG
CAGAGCTTCGCCACGTGATGACAAACCTTGGAGAGAAGTTAACAGATGAAGAGGTTGATGAAATGATCAG
GGAAGCAGACATCGATGGGGATGGTCAGGTAAACTACGAAGAGTTTGTACAAATGATGACAGCGAAGGAA
TTCGGAAGCGGAGCTACTAACTTCAGCCTGCTGAAGCAGGCTGGAGACGTGGAGGAGAACCCTGGACCTG
ATATCGCCACCATGGAAAACAGTGACATTGTAATTAGTGTGATCTTCTTATCACAGACTGTAGTTGGGAT
CCTGGGCAACTCCTTCTTAGTCTACCATTATCTGATGCTTTACTACATGAGGTGCAGACTAAAGTTCACA
GACTGGATTCTGCAGCACTTGATTGTAGCCAACTTCTTAACTCTACTGTGTAAAGGAATCCCCCATACTG
TGTCTGCCTTTGGGTTGAAAAACTTCCTCGATGACATTGGTTGTAAACTGACCTTCTATCTTCACAGAAT
AGGGAGGGGTGTTTCCATCAGCAGCACCTGCTTTCTGAGTGTCTTCCAGGCCATCACCATCAGTCCAAGT
GCTTCCAGGTGGACACAGCTTAAAGCCAAGTCTCCCAGTTACATTGCTTCCTGTGTGTACATGAGTTGGG
CCCTGTCATTCTTAGTAAATATAGCTTTTCCCATGGACATGAGAGCAAGACAAAACAATAGGAACATTAC
ACGCCTAAGGGTGTATGGTATCTGTTCTACTGTTCATCATAACAAGGTCAGTGACATTATCAATGCAGTA
TTACTCTCTATTCCTGATGTGGTGTTCATGGTGCTGATGGTTTGGTCCAGTGGCTACATGGTTTGTATTC
TTTACAGACATAAGCAGAGGATGAAGCACATTCATAGGAGTACCTTTTCATTCAGGTCCTCTGCTGAGTT
TAGAGCCACAAAGACCATTCTGCTCTTGGTGAGCACCTTTGTCTTTTTTTACACAATTTCTTGCCTCTTC
CAAATTAATTTGGCTCTTTTCCATAACCCAACCTCATTATGGGTGAACATGGCTTCAGTAGTTACTGCAT
GTTTCCCAACTGTGAGTCCCTTTCTGGTGATCTCCAGTTAATCCAGACATGATAAGATACATTGATGAGT
TTGGACAAACCACAACTAGAATGCAGTGAAAAAAATGCTTTATTTGTGAAATTTGTGATGCTATTGCTTT
ATTTGTAACCATTATAAGCTGCAATAAACAAGTTAACAACAACAATTGCATTCATTTTATGTTTCAGGTT
CAGGGGGAGGTGTGGGAGGTTTTTTAGTCGACTAGAGCTCGCTGATCAGCCTCGACTGTGCCTTCTAGTT
GCCAGCCATCTGTTGTTTGCCCCTCCCCCGTGCCTTCCTTGACCCTGGAAGGTGCCACTCCCACTGTCCT
TTCCTAATAAAATGAGGAAATTGCATCGCATTGTCTGAGTAGGTGTCATTCTATTCTGGGGGGTGGGGTG
GGGCAGGACAGCAAGGGGGAGGATTGGGAAGACAATAGCAGGCATGCTGGGGAGAGATCTCACGTGCGGA
CCGAGCGGCCGCAGGAACCCCTAGTGATGGAGTTGGCCACTCCCTCTCTGCGCGCTCGCTCGCTCACTGA
GGCCGGGCGACCAAAGGTCGCCCGACGCCCGGGCTTTGCCCGGGCGGCCTCAGTGAGCGAGCGAGCGCGC
AGCTGCCTGCAGGGGCGCCTGATGCCAGCTGGCGTAATAGCGAAGAGGCCCGCACCGATCGCCCTTCCCA
ACAGTTGCGCAGCCTGAATGGCGAATGG
[124 nt withheld, positions 4019-4142]
C
[91 nt withheld, positions 4144-4234]
A
[49 nt withheld, positions 4236-4284]
CCTTTGACGTTGGAGTCCACGTTCTTT
[37 nt withheld, positions 4312-4348]
ACCCTATCTCGGTCTATTCTTTTGATTTATAAGGGATTTTGCCGATTTCGGCCTATTGGTTAAAAAATGA
GCTGATTTAACAAAAATTTAACGCGAATTTTAACAAAATATTAACGCTTACAATTTCCTGATGCGGTATT
TTCTCCTTACGCATCTGTGCGGTATTTCACACCGCATATGGTGCACTCTCAGTACAATCTGCTCTGATGC
CGCATAGTTAAGCCAGCCCCGACACCCGCCAACACCCGCTGACGCGCCCTGACGGGCTTGTCTGCTCCCG
GCATCCGCTTACAGACAAGCTGTGACCGTCTCCGGGAGCTGCATGTGTCAGAGGTTTTCACCGTCATCAC
CGAAACGCGCGAGACGAAAGGGCCTCGTGATACGCCTATTTTTATAGGTTAATGTCATGATAATAATGGT
TTCTTAGACGTCAGGTGGCACTTTTCGGGGAAATGTGCGCGGAACCCCTATTTGTTTATTTTTCTAAATA
CATTCAAATATGTATCCGCTCATGAGACAATAACCCTGATAAATGCTTCAATAATATTGAAAAAGGAAGA
GTATGAGTATTCAACATTTCCGTGTCGCCCTTATTCCCTTTTTTGCGGCATTTTGCCTTCCTGTTTTTGC
TCACCCAGAAACGCTGGTGAAAGTAAAAGATGCTGAAGATCAGTTGGGTGCACGAGTGGGTTACATCGAA
CTGGATCTCAACAGCGGTAAGATCCTTGAGAGTTTTCGCCCCGAAGAACGTTTTCCAATGATGAGCACTT
TTAAAGTTCTGCTATGTGGCGCGGTATTATCCCGTATTGACGCCGGGCAAGAGCAACTCGGTCGCCGCAT
ACACTATTCTCAGAATGACTTGGTTGAGTACTCACCAGTCACAGAAAAGCATCTTACGGATGGCATGACA
GTAAGAGAATTATGCAGTGCTGCCATAACCATGAGTGATAACACTGCGGCCAACTTACTTCTGACAACGA
TCGGAGGACCGAAGGAGCTAACCGCTTTTTTGCACAACATGGGGGATCATGTAACTCGCCTTGATCGTTG
GGAACCGGAGCTGAATGAAGCCATACCAAACGACGAGCGTGACACCACGATGCCTGTAGCAATGGCAACA
ACGTTGCGCAAACTATTAACTGGCGAACTACTTACTCTAGCTTCCCGGCAACAATTAATAGACTGGATGG
AGGCGGATAAAGTTGCAGGACCACTTCTGCGCTCGGCCCTTCCGGCTGGCTGGTTTATTGCTGATAAATC
TGGAGCCGGTGAGCGTGGGTCTCGCGGTATCATTGCAGCACTGGGGCCAGATGGTAAGCCCTCCCGTATC
GTAGTTATCTACACGACGGGGAGTCAGGCAACTATGGATGAACGAAATAGACAGATCGCTGAGATAGGTG
CCTCACTGATTAAGCATTGGTAACTGTCAGACCAAGTTTACTCATATATACTTTAGATTGATTTAAAACT
TCATTTTTAATTTAAAAGGATCTAGGTGAAGATCCTTTTTGATAATCTCATGACCAAAATCCCTTAACGT
GAGTTTTCGTTCCACTGAGCGTCAGACCCCGTAGAAAAGATCAAAGGATCTTCTTGAGATCCTTTTTTTC
TGCGCGTAATCTGCTGCTTGCAAACAAAAAAACCACCGCTACCAGCGGTGGTTTGTTTGCCGGATCAAGA
GCTACCAACTCTTTTTCCGAAGGTAACTGGCTTCAGCAGAGCGCAGATACCAAATACTGTTCTTCTAGTG
TAGCCGTAGTTAGGCCACCACTTCAAGAACTCTGTAGCACCGCCTACATACCTCGCTCTGCTAATCCTGT
TACCAGTGGCTGCTGCCAGTGGCGATAAGTCGTGTCTTACCGGGTTGGACTCAAGACGATAGTTACCGGA
TAAGGCGCAGCGGTCGGGCTGAACGGGGGGTTCGTGCACACAGCCCAGCTTGGAGCGAACGACCTACACC
GAACTGAGATACCTACAGCGTGAGCTATGAGAAAGCGCCACGCTTCCCGAAGGGAGAAAGGCGGACAGGT
ATCCGGTAAGCGGCAGGGTCGGAACAGGAGAGCGCACGAGGGAGCTTCCAGGGGGAAACGCCTGGTATCT
TTATAGTCCTGTCGGGTTTCGCCACCTCTGACTTGAGCGTCGATTTTTGTGATGCTCGTCAGGGGGGCGG
AGCCTATGGAAAAACGCCAGCAACGCGGCCTTTTTACGGTTCCTGGCCTTTTGCTGGCCTTTTGCTCACA
TGTTCTTTCCTGCGTTATCCCCTGATTCTGTGGATAACCGTATTACCGCCTTTGAGTGAGCTGATACCGC
TCGCCGCAGCCGAACGACCGAGCGCAGCGAGTCAGTGAGCGAGGAAGCGGAAGAGCGCCCAATACGCAAA
CCGCCTCTCCCCGCGCGTTGGCCGATTCATTAATGCAGCTGGGGCTCACATGT
Features (pLannotate 1.2.2; 20 found; start..end, strand, type, name):
     12..39      +  repeat_region  AAV2 ITR (fragment): inverted terminal repeat of adeno-associated virus serotype 2 inverted
     68..95      +  repeat_region  AAV2 ITR (fragment): inverted terminal repeat of adeno-associated virus serotype 2 inverted
    223..526     +  enhancer       CMV enhancer: human cytomegalovirus immediate early enhancer
    528..794     +  promoter       chicken β-actin promoter: No description available
    795..930     +  intron         hybrid intron (fragment): hybrid between chicken β-actin (CBA) and minute virus of mice (MMV) introns (Gray et al., 2011)
   1002..1042    +  intron         β-globin intron (fragment): intron from rabbit β-globin gene
   1040..1096    +  CDS            HBB (fragment): HBB_LEPEU - Experimental evidence at protein level: Swiss-Prot protein existence level 1. Involved in oxygen transport from the lung to the various peripheral tissues. From Lepus europaeus (European hare).
   1124..2377    +  CDS            GCaMP6f (fragment): improved fluorescent protein-based calcium sensor (Chen et al., 2013)
   2498..3325    +  CDS            VN1R4 (fragment): VN1R4_HUMAN - Also known as V1RL4. Experimental evidence at transcript level: Swiss-Prot protein existence level 2. Putative pheromone receptor. From Homo sapiens (Human).
   3343..3464    -  polyA_signal   SV40 poly(A) signal: SV40 polyadenylation signal
   3556..3763    +  polyA_signal   bGH poly(A) signal: bovine growth hormone polyadenylation signal
   3793..3933    +  repeat_region  AAV2 ITR: inverted terminal repeat of adeno-associated virus serotype 2 inverted
   3944..4015    +  CDS            lacZα (fragment): LacZα fragment of β-galactosidase; lacZ fragment
   4019..4447    +  rep_origin     f1 ori (sequence partly withheld): f1 bacteriophage origin of replication; arrow indicates direction of (+) strand synthesis
   4475..4574    -  misc_feature   bom (fragment): basis of mobility region from pBR322
   4676..4711    -  CDS            rop (fragment): Rop protein, which maintains plasmids at low copy number; rop
   4806..4910    +  promoter       AmpR promoter: bla
   4911..5771    +  CDS            AmpR: β-lactamase; bla; confers resistance to ampicillin, carbenicillin, and related antibiotics
   5942..6530    +  rep_origin     ori: high-copy-number ColE1/pMB1/pBR322/pUC origin of replication
   6713..6770    +  CDS            lacI (fragment): lac repressor; lacI; The lac repressor binds to the lac operator to inhibit transcription in E. coli. This inhibition can be relieved by adding lactose or isopropyl-β-D-thiogalactopyranoside (IPTG).
