[The description below was written by a language model from this plasmid's Addgene catalogue record and pLannotate feature annotations shown in this document.]
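Description:
pAAV2-GCaMP6f-P2A-Vmn1r237 is an adeno-associated virus serotype 2 transfer plasmid for mammalian expression, built by Gibson cloning in a pAAV2 backbone. It is propagated in E. coli as a high-copy plasmid through a ColE1/pUC-type origin with ampicillin selection (β-lactamase under its own promoter), and it also carries an f1 phage origin. Small remnants of lacZα, lacI, rop and the pBR322 bom region are backbone leftovers with no evident functional role. The expression cassette sits between AAV2 inverted terminal repeats, which allow the intervening DNA to be replicated and packaged into AAV particles when rep/cap and helper functions are provided. In the sequenced record the downstream ITR is annotated in full, whereas the upstream ITR appears only as two short fragments. This may reflect the difficulty of sequencing these repeats or a partial deletion. The sequence record (6,781 nt) is also slightly shorter than the catalogued total size (6,923 bp).

Expression is driven by the CAG promoter, annotated here as the CMV immediate-early enhancer, the chicken β-actin promoter, and chimeric intron and rabbit β-globin intron fragments. This gives strong, broad transcription in mammalian cells. The single open reading frame encodes the fast genetically encoded calcium indicator GCaMP6f, joined by a P2A self-cleaving peptide to mouse vomeronasal type 1 receptor 237 (Vmn1r237, also called V1rf3). The annotation tool labels the receptor by homology to human VN1R4. The 2A linkage yields the sensor and the receptor as separate proteins from one transcript, so cells expressing the receptor also report calcium activity. An SV40 poly(A) signal in reverse orientation and a forward bGH poly(A) signal follow the coding region. The construct serves to co-express a defined vomeronasal receptor with a calcium reporter, consistent with testing receptor responses by fluorescence imaging.
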