Addgene plasmid #133417: pAAV2-GCaMP6f-P2A-Vmn1r237
Purpose: Fluorescent calcium reporter and mouse vomeronasal 1 receptor 237
Depositing lab: Tim Holy. Depositing organization: Washington University in Saint Louis. Publication: Sensory coding mechanisms revealed by optical tagging of physiologically defined neuronal types. Lee D, Kume M, Holy TE. Science. 2019 Dec 13;366(6471):1384-1389. doi: 10.1126/science.aax8055. PubMed 31831669.
Backbone
  Vector backbone: pAAV2
  Backbone size w/o insert (bp): 4619
  Total vector size (bp): 6923
  Vector type: Mammalian Expression, AAV
Growth in bacteria
  Bacterial resistance: Ampicillin, 100 μg/mL
  Growth temperature: 37°C
  Growth strain: NEB Stable
  Copy number: High Copy
Gene/Insert
  Gene/Insert name: GCaMP6f-P2A-vmn1r237
  Species: M. musculus (mouse)
  Insert size (bp): 2304
  GenBank ID: NM_134200.1
  Entrez Gene: Vmn1r237 (a.k.a. V1rf3, Vfrf3)
  Promoter: CAG
  Cloning method: Gibson Cloning
  Sequencing primers: 5′ pCAG-F; 3′ EBV Reverse
Terms and licenses: Academic/Nonprofit Terms; Industry Terms: Not Available to Industry
Depositor comments: pAAV2 : The Hope Center Viral Vectors Core at Washington University in St. Louis GCaMP6f :pGP-CMV-GCaMP6f was a gift from Douglas Kim & GENIE Project (Addgene plasmid # 40755 ; http://n2t.net/addgene:40755 ; RRID:Addgene_40755)
How to cite: pAAV2-GCaMP6f-P2A-Vmn1r237 was a gift from Tim Holy (Addgene plasmid # 133417 ; http://n2t.net/addgene:133417 ; RRID:Addgene_133417)
